Addgene plasmid #41149: pEGFP Cep164 (Nigg CW324)
Depositing lab: Erich Nigg. Depositing organization: University of Basel. Publication: Cep164, a novel centriole appendage protein required for primary cilium formation. Graser S, Stierhof YD, Lavoie SB, Gassner OS, Lamla S, Le Clech M, Nigg EA. J Cell Biol. 2007 Oct 22;179(2):321-30. 10.1083/jcb.200707181 PubMed 17954613.
Backbone
  Vector backbone: pCJW204 (modified pEGFP-N3)
  Backbone manufacturer: Modified from Clontech
  Backbone size w/o insert (bp): 4700
  Total vector size (bp): 9100
  Modifications to backbone: FseI- and NotI-site-containing linker (AAT TCG GCC GGC CTA GCG GCC GCT GCA) inserted between EcoRI and PstI sites.
  Vector type: Mammalian Expression
Growth in bacteria
  Bacterial resistance: Kanamycin, 50 μg/mL
  Growth temperature: 37°C
  Growth strain: DH5alpha
  Copy number: High Copy
Gene/Insert
  Gene/Insert name: Cep164 (alt names: centrosomal protein 164kDa; NPHP15; KIAA1052)
  Species: H. sapiens (human)
  Insert size (bp): 4400
  GenBank ID: NM_014956.4 AB028975
  Entrez Gene: CEP164 (a.k.a. NPHP15)
  Promoter: CMV
  Tag / fusion protein: eGFP (C terminal on backbone)
  Cloning method: Restriction Enzyme; 5′ cloning site FseI (unknown if destroyed); 3′ cloning site NotI (unknown if destroyed)
  Sequencing primers: 5′ CMV-F; 3′ EGFP-N; SV40-pA-R
Resource information
  A portion of this plasmid was derived from a plasmid made by: Human Cep164 cDNA from clone KIAA1052 (Kazusa DNA Research Institute).
Terms and licenses: Academic/Nonprofit Terms; Industry Terms: Not Available to Industry
Depositor comments: PCR was used to amplify a full-length human Cep164 cDNA from clone KIAA1052 (Kazusa DNA Research Institute).
How to cite: pEGFP Cep164 (Nigg CW324) was a gift from Erich Nigg (Addgene plasmid # 41149 ; http://n2t.net/addgene:41149 ; RRID:Addgene_41149)
