[The description below was written by a language model from this plasmid's Addgene catalogue record and pLannotate feature annotations shown in this document.]
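Description:
pEGFP Cep164 (Nigg CW324) is a mammalian expression plasmid of about 9.1 kb that produces full-length human Cep164 (also known as KIAA1052 or NPHP15) fused at its C terminus to EGFP. The backbone, pCJW204, is a derivative of Clontech's pEGFP-N3 in which a short linker carrying FseI and NotI sites was placed between the EcoRI and PstI sites of the polylinker. The roughly 4.4 kb Cep164 coding sequence, PCR-amplified from the Kazusa KIAA1052 cDNA clone, was inserted through those two sites. In the annotated sequence the CMV immediate-early enhancer and promoter sit upstream of the CEP164 open reading frame. A remnant of the multiple cloning site follows it, then the EGFP coding sequence and the SV40 polyadenylation signal, so a single transcript encodes the Cep164-EGFP fusion.

The plasmid is propagated in E. coli from a high-copy ColE1/pUC-type origin under kanamycin selection, and it also carries an f1 origin for single-stranded DNA production. The Tn5 NeoR/KanR gene is preceded by both a bacterial promoter and the SV40 enhancer/early promoter and is terminated by the HSV TK polyadenylation signal. It therefore confers kanamycin resistance in bacteria and allows G418 selection of stably transfected mammalian cells. The short large T antigen, ble and bGH poly(A) fragments in the feature table appear to be partial matches to backbone sequence rather than functional elements.

The construct suits transfection of cultured mammalian cells to visualise Cep164 by fluorescence. The associated study identified Cep164 as a centriole appendage protein required for primary cilium formation.
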