Features (pLannotate 1.2.2; 16 found; start..end, strand, type, name):
     61..364     +  enhancer       CMV enhancer: human cytomegalovirus immediate early enhancer
    365..568     +  promoter       CMV promoter: human cytomegalovirus (CMV) immediate early promoter
    591..634     +  misc_feature   MCS (fragment): multiple cloning site
    648..5012    +  CDS            CEP164: CE164_HUMAN - Also known as KIAA1052, NPHP15. Experimental evidence at protein level: Swiss-Prot protein existence level 1. Plays a role in microtubule organization and/or maintenance for the formation of primary cilia (PC), a microtubule-based structure that protrudes from the surface of epithelial cells. Plays a critical role in G2/M checkpoint and nuclear divisions. A key player in the DNA damage-activated ATR/ATM signaling cascade since it is required for the proper phosphorylation of H2AX, RPA, CHEK2 and CHEK1. Plays a critical role in chromosome segregation, acting as a mediator required
   5020..5051    +  misc_feature   MCS (fragment): multiple cloning site
   5061..5780    +  CDS            EGFP: the original enhanced GFP (Yang et al., 1996) mammalian codon-optimized
   5791..5874    +  CDS            large T antigen (fragment): large T antigen from SV40 (simian virus 40)
   5897..6018    +  polyA_signal   SV40 poly(A) signal: SV40 polyadenylation signal
   6052..6480    -  rep_origin     f1 ori (sequence partly withheld): f1 bacteriophage origin of replication; arrow indicates direction of (+) strand synthesis
   6507..6611    +  promoter       AmpR promoter: bla
   6613..6970    +  promoter       SV40 promoter: SV40 enhancer and early promoter
   7005..7799    +  CDS            NeoR/KanR: aminoglycoside phosphotransferase from Tn5; aph(3')-II (or nptII); confers resistance to neomycin, kanamycin, and G418 (Geneticin®)
   7820..7972    +  CDS            ble (fragment): BLE_KLEPN - Experimental evidence at protein level: Swiss-Prot protein existence level 1. Binding protein with a strong affinity to the bleomycin family of antibiotics. Binds to CL990; an antimitotic-antibiotic compound. From Klebsiella pneumoniae.
   8031..8078    +  polyA_signal   HSV TK poly(A) signal: herpes simplex virus thymidine kinase polyadenylation signal (Cole and Stacy, 1985)
   8169..8185    -  polyA_signal   bGH poly(A) signal (fragment): bovine growth hormone polyadenylation signal
   8407..8995    +  rep_origin     ori: high-copy-number ColE1/pMB1/pBR322/pUC origin of replication
>Addgene plasmid #41149 | pEGFP Cep164 (Nigg CW324) | addgene full sequence | sequence record 266682 | Addgene NGS Result
TAGTTATTAATAGTAATCAATTACGGGGTCATTAGTTCATAGCCCATATATGGAGTTCCGCGTTACATAA
CTTACGGTAAATGGCCCGCCTGGCTGACCGCCCAACGACCCCCGCCCATTGACGTCAATAATGACGTATG
TTCCCATAGTAACGCCAATAGGGACTTTCCATTGACGTCAATGGGTGGAGTATTTACGGTAAACTGCCCA
CTTGGCAGTACATCAAGTGTATCATATGCCAAGTACGCCCCCTATTGACGTCAATGACGGTAAATGGCCC
GCCTGGCATTATGCCCAGTACATGACCTTATGGGACTTTCCTACTTGGCAGTACATCTACGTATTAGTCA
TCGCTATTACCATGGTGATGCGGTTTTGGCAGTACATCAATGGGCGTGGATAGCGGTTTGACTCACGGGG
ATTTCCAAGTCTCCACCCCATTGACGTCAATGGGAGTTTGTTTTGGCACCAAAATCAACGGGACTTTCCA
AAATGTCGTAACAACTCCGCCCCATTGACGCAAATGGGCGGTAGGCGTGTACGGTGGGAGGTCTATATAA
GCAGAGCTGGTTTAGTGAACCGTCAGATCCGCTAGCGCTACCGGACTCAGATCTCGAGCTCAAGCTTCGA
ATTCGGCCGGCCTAACCATGGCTGGACGACCCCTCCGCATAGGAGATCAGCTGGTTCTGGAAGAAGATTA
TGATGAGACCTACATTCCTAGTGAGCAAGAAATTCTTGAATTTGCCCGGGAGATTGGTATTGATCCCATC
AAGGAACCAGAACTGATGTGGCTGGCGCGAGAGGGCATCGTGGCCCCACTGCCTGGAGAGTGGAAACCAT
GCCAGGACATCACAGGTGACATTTACTATTTCAACTTCGCCAACGGGCAGTCTATGTGGGACCATCCATG
TGACGAACACTATCGGAGCTTGGTGATCCAAGAGCGGGCAAAGCTGTCAACTTCTGGGGCCATTAAGAAG
AAGAAAAAAAAAAAGGAAAAGAAAGACAAGAAGGACAGAGACCCCCCCAAAAGTTCGCTGGCCTTGGGTT
CCTCATTAGCCCCAGTTCATGTTCCTCTTGGGGGCCTGGCTCCTTTACGAGGTCTTGTGGATACCCCACC
CTCTGCTCTTCGTGGATCTCAAAGCGTGAGCCTGGGGAGCTCAGTGGAGTCTGGACGTCAGCTTGGAGAA
CTCATGCTGCCTTCACAGGGTCTCAAGACCTCTGCTTATACAAAGGGTCTCTTGGGCTCCATATATGAGG
ACAAGACTGCTCTCAGCCTCTTGGGTTTAGGAGAAGAAACCAATGAGGAGGATGAGGAGGAAAGTGACAA
CCAGAGTGTCCACAGCTCAAGTGAGCCTCTTAGGAACCTACACCTGGACATTGGGGCACTGGGGGGTGAC
TTTGAGTATGAGGAGTCTCTGAGAACAAGCCAGCCAGAGGAGAAGAAGGATGTTTCTCTGGATTCAGATG
CTGCCGGTCCCCCTACTCCCTGCAAGCCCTCCAGCCCAGGTGCAGACAGCAGTCTGAGCAGTGCTGTTGG
CAAAGGGCGACAGGGAAGTGGAGCAAGACCTGGTCTTCCAGAAAAAGAGGAAAATGAGAAGAGTGAACCT
AAGATTTGCAGGAATCTGGTGACCCCCAAGGCAGACCCTACAGGCAGTGAGCCTGCCAAAGCCTCTGAAA
AGGAAGCACCAGAGGACACAGTAGATGCAGGAGAGGAGGGTTCCAGGAGGGAAGAGGCAGCCAAGGAGCC
AAAGAAGAAGGCTTCTGCTCTGGAAGAGGGCAGTTCAGACGCCAGCCAAGAACTGGAAATTAGTGAACAC
ATGAAGGAACCACAGCTCTCAGACTCCATAGCTTCTGACCCCAAGTCCTTCCATGGCCTGGACTTCGGTT
TTCGCAGCCGGATCTCGGAGCACCTGCTGGATGTTGATGTGCTTTCCCCAGTCCTGGGTGGAGCTTGTCG
GCAGGCCCAGCAACCACTGGGAATAGAAGACAAGGATGACAGCCAGTCCAGCCAAGATGAGCTGCAGAGC
AAGCAGTCCAAAGGCCTGGAGGAGAGGTACCATAGGTTATCTCCTCCACTTCCACACGAGGAGCGGGCCC
AGAGTCCCCCTCGCAGCCTGGCCACTGAAGAAGAGCCCCCCCAGGGCCCCGAGGGGCAGCCCGAGTGGAA
GGAGGCAGAGGAGCTTGGGGAGGACTCTGCAGCCAGCCTCAGCCTGCAGCTGTCCCTCCAGAGGGAGCAG
GCCCCAAGCCCACCTGCTGCCTGTGAGAAGGGCAAGGAGCAGCATTCCCAGGCCGAGGAGCTGGGCCCTG
GGCAGGAAGAGGCAGAGGATCCTGAGGAGAAGGTGGCGGTCAGCCCCACCCCGCCAGTCTCTCCAGAGGT
GCGATCCACAGAGCCTGTGGCTCCCCCAGAGCAGCTCTCAGAGGCTGCACTAAAGGCCATGGAAGAGGCA
GTGGCCCAAGTACTCGAGCAAGACCAGAGGCACCTGCTGGAATCCAAGCAAGAGAAGATGCAGCAACTGC
GGGAGAAGCTGTGCCAAGAGGAGGAAGAGGAGATCCTCCGGCTTCACCAGCAGAAAGAGCAATCTCTCAG
TTCCTTGAGGGAGCGGCTGCAGAAAGCCATTGAGGAGGAGGAGGCCCGGATGAGAGAGGAGGAAAGCCAG
AGGCTATCCTGGCTCCGAGCTCAGGTCCAGTCCAGCACACAAGCAGATGAGGACCAAATCAGGGCTGAGC
AAGAGGCTTCCCTGCAGAAACTGAGAGAAGAGTTGGAGTCTCAACAGAAGGCTGAGAGGGCCAGCTTGGA
ACAGAAAAATAGGCAAATGCTGGAGCAGCTCAAGGAAGAGATAGAGGCTTCGGAGAAGAGCGAGCAGGCT
GCCCTGAATGCTGCAAAGGAGAAGGCTCTGCAGCAGCTGAGGGAGCAGCTGGAAGGGGAGAGGAAAGAAG
CTGTGGCAACGCTGGAGAAGGAGCACAGTGCTGAGCTGGAGCGGCTCTGCTCCTCATTGGAGGCCAAGCA
CCGGGAGGTGGTCTCCAGCCTCCAGAAGAAGATACAGGAAGCTCAACAGAAAGAGGAGGCCCAGCTGCAG
AAGTGCCTTGGGCAAGTGGAGCACAGAGTTCACCAGAAGTCTTATCACGTGGCTGGGTATGAGCACGAGC
TCAGCAGTCTCCTGCGAGAGAAGCGCCAGGAAGTGGAAGGGGAGCATGAGAGGAGGTTGGACAAGATGAA
GGAGGAGCACCAGCAAGTGATGGCTAAGGCCAGAGAGCAGTATGAAGCTGAGGAGAGGAAGCAGCGGGCT
GAGCTTCTGGGGCACCTGACCGGAGAGCTGGAGCGCCTGCAGAGGGCCCATGAACGAGAACTGGAGACTG
TGAGGCAGGAGCAACACAAGCGTCTTGAGGACTTGCGGCGCCGGCACAGGGAGCAGGAAAGGAAGCTCCA
GGATTTAGAGTTGGACCTTGAAACCAGAGCTAAAGATGTCAAGGCCAGATTGGCTCTGCTGGAGGTCCAG
GAGGAGACCGCCCGGAGGGAGAAGCAGCAGCTGCTTGATGTGCAGAGGCAGGTTGCTCTGAAGAGTGAGG
AAGCCACAGCCACCCATCAGCAGCTGGAGGAGGCACAGAAGGAGCACACCCACCTGTTGCAGTCAAACCA
GCAGCTCCGAGAAATTCTTGATGAGCTGCAGGCCCGCAAGCTGAAGCTGGAGTCCCAAGTGGATCTGCTG
CAGGCTCAGAGCCAGCAACTGCAGAAACACTTCAGCAGCCTGGAGGCTGAAGCTCAAAAGAAGCAGCACC
TGTTGAGAGAAGTGACAGTTGAGGAAAATAATGCTTCCCCACATTTTGAGCCAGATCTCCATATTGAGGA
CCTGAGGAAATCCCTTGGAACAAACCAGACCAAAGAGGTGTCTTCTTCTCTCTCCCAGAGCAAGGAGGAC
TTATACTTGGACAGCCTGTCCTCCCACAATGTCTGGCACCTCCTCTCTGCTGAGGGGGTAGCCCTCCGTA
GTGCCAAGGAGTTCCTTGTGCAGCAGACACGCTCCATGCGGAGGCGGCAGACAGCTCTGAAAGCTGCCCA
GCAGCATTGGCGCCATGAGCTGGCCAGTGCGCAGGAGGTGGCCAAAGACCCACCAGGCATCAAGGCCCTG
GAAGATATGCGCAAGAACCTGGAGAAGGAGACCAGGCACCTGGATGAGATGAAGTCGGCCATGCGGAAAG
GCCACAACCTGCTGAAGAAGAAAGAGGAGAAGCTGAATCAGTTGGAGTCCTCTCTTTGGGAAGAGGCCTC
AGATGAGGGCACTCTGGGAGGATCCCCCACCAAGAAGGCAGTAACCTTCGACCTCAGTGACATGGACAGC
CTGAGCAGTGAAAGTTCTGAATCTTTTTCCCCGCCTCACCTCGACTCAACCCCGAGTCTCACCTCCCGCA
AGATCCACGGGCTTAGCCACTCCCTCCGGCAGATCAGCAGCCAGCTGAGCAGTGTCCTCAGCATCCTGGA
CAGCCTCAACCCTCAGTCGCCGCCGCCGCTCCTCGCCTCCATGCCAGCCCAGCTCCCTCCCCGGGACCCT
AAGAGCACCCCCACCCCCACCTACTATGGCTCCCTGGCCAGGTTCTCAGCCTTATCATCTGCTACACCCA
CGTCCACCCAATGGGCCTGGGATTCAGGGCAGGGGCCCAGGCTCCCCTCCTCTGTGGCTCAAACGGTGGA
CGACTTCCTGTTGGAGAAGTGGCGCAAGTATTTTCCATCTGGCATCCCGCTGCTCAGCAACAGCCCCACC
CCGCTGGAGAGCAGGCTGGGTTACATGTCTGCCAGTGAGCAGCTCCGGCTCCTACAGCACTCCCATTCGC
AAGTCCCTGAGGCGGGCAGCACCACCTTTCAGGGCATAATTGAGGCCAACCGGAGGTGGCTGGAACGTGT
CAAGAATGACCCCAGGTTACCTCTCTTCTCTTCAACACCCAAGCCAAAAGCTACTTTGAGCCTCCTGCAG
CTGGGCCTTGATGAGCACAACAGAGTGAAGGTGTATCGCTTCGCGGCCGCTGCAGTCGACGGTACCGCGG
GCCCGGGATCCATCGCCACCATGGTGAGCAAGGGCGAGGAGCTGTTCACCGGGGTGGTGCCCATCCTGGT
CGAGCTGGACGGCGACGTAAACGGCCACAAGTTCAGCGTGTCCGGCGAGGGCGAGGGCGATGCCACCTAC
GGCAAGCTGACCCTGAAGTTCATCTGCACCACCGGCAAGCTGCCCGTGCCCTGGCCCACCCTCGTGACCA
CCCTGACCTACGGCGTGCAGTGCTTCAGCCGCTACCCCGACCACATGAAGCAGCACGACTTCTTCAAGTC
CGCCATGCCCGAAGGCTACGTCCAGGAGCGCACCATCTTCTTCAAGGACGACGGCAACTACAAGACCCGC
GCCGAGGTGAAGTTCGAGGGCGACACCCTGGTGAACCGCATCGAGCTGAAGGGCATCGACTTCAAGGAGG
ACGGCAACATCCTGGGGCACAAGCTGGAGTACAACTACAACAGCCACAACGTCTATATCATGGCCGACAA
GCAGAAGAACGGCATCAAGGTGAACTTCAAGATCCGCCACAACATCGAGGACGGCAGCGTGCAGCTCGCC
GACCACTACCAGCAGAACACCCCCATCGGCGACGGCCCCGTGCTGCTGCCCGACAACCACTACCTGAGCA
CCCAGTCCGCCCTGAGCAAAGACCCCAACGAGAAGCGCGATCACATGGTCCTGCTGGAGTTCGTGACCGC
CGCCGGGATCACTCTCGGCATGGACGAGCTGTACAAGTAAAGCGGCCCTAGATCATAATCAGCCATACCA
CATTTGTAGAGGTTTTACTTGCTTTAAAAAACCTCCCACACCTCCCCCTGAACCTGAAACATAAAATGAA
TGCAATTGTTGTTGTTAACTTGTTTATTGCAGCTTATAATGGTTACAAATAAAGCAATAGCATCACAAAT
TTCACAAATAAAGCATTTTTTTCACTGCATTCTAGTTGTGGTTTGTCCAAACTCATCAATGTATCTTAAG
GCGTAAATTGTAAGCGTTAATATTTTGTTAAAATTCGCGTTAAATTTTTGTTAAATCAGCTCATTTTTTA
ACCAATAGGCCGAAATCGGCAAAATCCCTTATAAATCAAAAGAATAGACCGAGATAGGGT
[37 nt withheld, positions 6151-6187]
AAAGAACGTGGACTCCAACGTCAAAGG
[49 nt withheld, positions 6215-6263]
T
[91 nt withheld, positions 6265-6355]
G
[124 nt withheld, positions 6357-6480]
CAGGTGGCACTTTTCGGGGAAATGTGCGCGGAACCCCTATTTGTTTATTTTTCTAAATACATTCAAATAT
GTATCCGCTCATGAGACAATAACCCTGATAAATGCTTCAATAATATTGAAAAAGGAAGAGTCCTGAGGCG
GAAAGAACCAGCTGTGGAATGTGTGTCAGTTAGGGTGTGGAAAGTCCCCAGGCTCCCCAGCAGGCAGAAG
TATGCAAAGCATGCATCTCAATTAGTCAGCAACCAGGTGTGGAAAGTCCCCAGGCTCCCCAGCAGGCAGA
AGTATGCAAAGCATGCATCTCAATTAGTCAGCAACCATAGTCCCGCCCCTAACTCCGCCCATCCCGCCCC
TAACTCCGCCCAGTTCCGCCCATTCTCCGCCCCATGGCTGACTAATTTTTTTTATTTATGCAGAGGCCGA
GGCCGCCTCGGCCTCTGAGCTATTCCAGAAGTAGTGAGGAGGCTTTTTTGGAGGCCTAGGCTTTTGCAAA
GATCGATCAAGAGACAGGATGAGGATCGTTTCGCATGATTGAACAAGATGGATTGCACGCAGGTTCTCCG
GCCGCTTGGGTGGAGAGGCTATTCGGCTATGACTGGGCACAACAGACAATCGGCTGCTCTGATGCCGCCG
TGTTCCGGCTGTCAGCGCAGGGGCGCCCGGTTCTTTTTGTCAAGACCGACCTGTCCGGTGCCCTGAATGA
ACTGCAAGACGAGGCAGCGCGGCTATCGTGGCTGGCCACGACGGGCGTTCCTTGCGCAGCTGTGCTCGAC
GTTGTCACTGAAGCGGGAAGGGACTGGCTGCTATTGGGCGAAGTGCCGGGGCAGGATCTCCTGTCATCTC
ACCTTGCTCCTGCCGAGAAAGTATCCATCATGGCTGATGCAATGCGGCGGCTGCATACGCTTGATCCGGC
TACCTGCCCATTCGACCACCAAGCGAAACATCGCATCGAGCGAGCACGTACTCGGATGGAAGCCGGTCTT
GTCGATCAGGATGATCTGGACGAAGAGCATCAGGGGCTCGCGCCAGCCGAACTGTTCGCCAGGCTCAAGG
CGAGCATGCCCGACGGCGAGGATCTCGTCGTGACCCATGGCGATGCCTGCTTGCCGAATATCATGGTGGA
AAATGGCCGCTTTTCTGGATTCATCGACTGTGGCCGGCTGGGTGTGGCGGACCGCTATCAGGACATAGCG
TTGGCTACCCGTGATATTGCTGAAGAGCTTGGCGGCGAATGGGCTGACCGCTTCCTCGTGCTTTACGGTA
TCGCCGCTCCCGATTCGCAGCGCATCGCCTTCTATCGCCTTCTTGACGAGTTCTTCTGAGCGGGACTCTG
GGGTTCGAAATGACCGACCAAGCGACGCCCAACCTGCCATCACGAGATTTCGATTCCACCGCCGCCTTCT
ATGAAAGGTTGGGCTTCGGAATCGTTTTCCGGGACGCCGGCTGGATGATCCTCCAGCGCGGGGATCTCAT
GCTGGAGTTCTTCGCCCACCCTAGGGGGAGGCTAACTGAAACACGGAAGGAGACAATACCGGAAGGAACC
CGCGCTATGACGGCAATAAAAAGACAGAATAAAACGCACGGTGTTGGGTCGTTTGTTCATAAACGCGGGG
TTCGGTCCCAGGGCTGGCACTCTGTCGATACCCCACCGAGACCCCATTGGGGCCAATACGCCCGCGTTTC
TTCCTTTTCCCCACCCCACCCCCCAAGTTCGGGTGAAGGCCCAGGGCTCGCAGCCAACGTCGGGGCGGCA
GGCCCTGCCATAGCCTCAGGTTACTCATATATACTTTAGATTGATTTAAAACTTCATTTTTAATTTAAAA
GGATCTAGGTGAAGATCCTTTTTGATAATCTCATGACCAAAATCCCTTAACGTGAGTTTTCGTTCCACTG
AGCGTCAGACCCCGTAGAAAAGATCAAAGGATCTTCTTGAGATCCTTTTTTTCTGCGCGTAATCTGCTGC
TTGCAAACAAAAAAACCACCGCTACCAGCGGTGGTTTGTTTGCCGGATCAAGAGCTACCAACTCTTTTTC
CGAAGGTAACTGGCTTCAGCAGAGCGCAGATACCAAATACTGTTCTTCTAGTGTAGCCGTAGTTAGGCCA
CCACTTCAAGAACTCTGTAGCACCGCCTACATACCTCGCTCTGCTAATCCTGTTACCAGTGGCTGCTGCC
AGTGGCGATAAGTCGTGTCTTACCGGGTTGGACTCAAGACGATAGTTACCGGATAAGGCGCAGCGGTCGG
GCTGAACGGGGGGTTCGTGCACACAGCCCAGCTTGGAGCGAACGACCTACACCGAACTGAGATACCTACA
GCGTGAGCTATGAGAAAGCGCCACGCTTCCCGAAGGGAGAAAGGCGGACAGGTATCCGGTAAGCGGCAGG
GTCGGAACAGGAGAGCGCACGAGGGAGCTTCCAGGGGGAAACGCCTGGTATCTTTATAGTCCTGTCGGGT
TTCGCCACCTCTGACTTGAGCGTCGATTTTTGTGATGCTCGTCAGGGGGGCGGAGCCTATGGAAAAACGC
CAGCAACGCGGCCTTTTTACGGTTCCTGGCCTTTTGCTGGCCTTTTGCTCACATGTTCTTTCCTGCGTTA
TCCCCTGATTCTGTGGATAACCGTATTACCGCCATGCAT
