>Addgene plasmid #41149 | pEGFP Cep164 (Nigg CW324) | addgene partial sequence | sequence record 55557 | EGFP-N 5'-CGTCGCCGTCCAGCTCGACCAG-3'
GCTCCTCGCCCTTGCTCACCATGGTGGCGATGGATCCCGGGCCCGCGGTACCGTCGACTGCAGCGGCCGC
GAAGCGATACACCTTCACTCTGTTGTGCTCATCAAGGCCCAGCTGCAGGAGGCTCAAAGTAGCTTTTGGC
TTGGGTGTTGAAGAGAAGAGAGGTAACCTGGGGTCATTCTTGACACGTTCCAGCCACCTCCGGTTGGCCT
CAATTATGCCCTGAAAGGTGGTGCTGCCCGCCTCAGGGACTTGCGAATGGGAGTGCTGTAGGAGCCGGAG
CTGCTCACTGGCAGACATGTAACCCAGCCTGCTCTCCAGCGGGGTGGGGCTGTTGCTGAGCAGCGGGATG
CCAGATGGAAAATACTTGCGCCACTTCTCCAACAGGAAGTCGTCCACCGTTTGAGCCACAGAGGAGGGGA
GCCTGGGCCCCTGCCCTGAATCCCAGGCCCATTGGGTGGACGTGGGTGTAGCAGATGATAAGGCTGAGAA
CCTGGCCAGGGAGCCATAGTAGGTGGGGGTGGGGGTGCTCTTAGGGTCCCGGGGAGGGAGCTGGGCTGGC
ATGGAGGCGAGGAGCGGCGGCGGCGACTGAGGGTTGAGGCTGTCCAGGATGCTGAGGACACTGCTCAGCT
GGCTGCTGATCTGCCGGAGGGAGTGGCTAAGCCCGTGGATCTTGCGGGAGGTGAGACTCGGGGTTGAGTC
GAGGTGAGGCGGGGAAAAAGATTCAGAACTTTCACTGCTCAGGCTGTCCATGTCACTGAGGTCGAAGGTT
ACTGCCTTCTTGGTGGGGGATCCTCCCAGAGTGCCCTCATCTGAGGCCTCTTCCCAAAGAGAGGACTCCA
ACTGATTCAGCTTCTCCTCTTTCTTCTTCAGCAG
