>Addgene plasmid #41149 | pEGFP Cep164 (Nigg CW324) | addgene partial sequence | sequence record 55558 | CMV-F 5'-CGCAAATGGGCGGTAGGCGTG-3'
ACCGTCAGATCCGCTAGCGCTACCGGACTCAGATCTCGAGCTCAAGCTTCGAATTCGGCCGGCCTAACCA
TGGCTGGACGACCCCTCCGCATAGGAGATCAGCTGGTTCTGGAAGAAGATTATGATGAGACCTACATTCC
TAGTGAGCAAGAAATTCTTGAATTTGCCCGGGAGATTGGTATTGATCCCATCAAGGAACCAGAACTGATG
TGGCTGGCGCGAGAGGGCATCGTGGCCCCACTGCCTGGAGAGTGGAAACCATGCCAGGACATCACAGGTG
ACATTTACTATTTCAACTTCGCCAACGGGCAGTCTATGTGGGACCATCCATGTGACGAACACTATCGGAG
CTTGGTGATCCAAGAGCGGGCAAAGCTGTCAACTTCTGGGGCCATTAAGAAGAAGAAAAAAAAAAAGGAA
AAGAAAGACAAGAAGGACAGAGACCCCCCCAAAAGTTCGCTGGCCTTGGGTTCCTCATTAGCCCCAGTTC
ATGTTCCTCTTGGGGGCCTGGCTCCTTTACGAGGTCTTGTGGATACCCCACCCTCTGCTCTTCGTGGATC
TCAAAGCGTGAGCCTGGGGAGCTCAGTGGAGTCTGGACGTCAGCTTGGAGAACTCATGCTGCCTTCACAG
GGTCTCAAGACCTCTGCTTATACAAAGGGTCTCTTGGGCTCCATATATGAGGACAAGACTGCTCTCAGCC
TCTTGGGTTTAGGAGAAGAAACCAATGAGGAGGATGAGGAGGAAAGTGACAACCAGAGTGTCCACAGCTC
AAGTGAGCCTCTTAGGAACCTACACCTGGACATTGGGGCACTGGGGGGTGACTTTGAGTATGAG
